Addgene plasmid #157213: pD649-HAsp-TNFSF13B-COMP5AP-AviTag-9xHis
Purpose: Mammalian expression of cell-surface protein extracellular domain fused to COMP5AP-AviTag-9xHis. Protein is secreted from cells.
Depositing lab: Chris Garcia. Depositing organization: Stanford University. Publication: A Human IgSF Cell-Surface Interactome Reveals a Complex Network of Protein-Protein Interactions. Wojtowicz WM, Vielmetter J, Fernandes RA, Siepe DH, Eastman CL, Chisholm GB, Cox S, Klock H, Anderson PW, Rue SM, Miller JJ, Glaser SM, Bragstad ML, Vance J, Lam AW, Lesley SA, Zinn K, Garcia KC. Cell. 2020 Aug 20;182(4):1027-1043.e17. doi: 10.1016/j.cell.2020.07.025. PubMed 32822567.
Backbone
  Vector backbone: pD649
  Backbone size w/o insert (bp): 7153
  Vector type: Mammalian Expression
Growth in bacteria
  Bacterial resistance: Ampicillin, 100 μg/mL
  Growth temperature: 37°C
  Growth strain: DH5alpha
  Copy number: High Copy
Gene/Insert
  Gene/Insert name: TNFSF13B (alt name: TN13B)
  Species: H. sapiens (human)
  Insert size (bp): 654
  Entrez Gene: TNFSF13B (a.k.a. BAFF, BLYS, CD257, DTL, TALL-1, TALL1, THANK, TNFSF20, TNLG7A, ZTNF4)
  Promoter: CMV/SP6
  Tag / fusion protein: COMP5AP-AviTag-9xHis (C terminal on backbone)
  Cloning method: Restriction Enzyme; 5′ cloning site GCGGCCGC (not destroyed); 3′ cloning site GGCGCGCC (not destroyed)
  Sequencing primers: 5′ ATTTAGGTGACACTATAG; 3′ CGTCGCACTCCATCACGGTG
Resource information
  A portion of this plasmid was derived from a plasmid made by: synthesis by ThermoFisher
Terms and licenses: Academic/Nonprofit Terms; Industry Terms: Not Available to Industry
Depositor comments: Some plasmids in this collection may have an IS4-like element ISVsa5 family transposase upstream of the CMV promoter.
How to cite: pD649-HAsp-TNFSF13B-COMP5AP-AviTag-9xHis was a gift from Chris Garcia (Addgene plasmid # 157213 ; http://n2t.net/addgene:157213 ; RRID:Addgene_157213)
