[The description below was written by a language model from this plasmid's Addgene catalogue record and pLannotate feature annotations shown in this document.]
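Description:
pD649-HAsp-TNFSF13B-COMP5AP-AviTag-9xHis is a mammalian expression plasmid built on the pD649 backbone for producing a secreted, tagged form of the human TNFSF13B (BAFF/BLyS) extracellular domain. It is maintained in E. coli as a high-copy plasmid through a ColE1/pUC-type origin and selected with ampicillin via an intact β-lactamase gene. The annotated sequence also carries an SV40 early promoter/EM7 promoter unit driving a puromycin N-acetyltransferase coding region followed by an SV40 polyadenylation signal, which could allow puromycin selection in mammalian cells, although the record does not mention this use. Short fragments annotated as KanR, lacZα, ble and f1 ori appear to be backbone remnants rather than functional elements. The depositor notes that some plasmids in this collection may carry an IS4-like transposase upstream of the CMV promoter; no such feature is annotated here.

The expression cassette runs from the CMV enhancer and promoter, through a fragment of CMV intron A and an SP6 promoter (usable for in vitro transcription and as a sequencing primer site), into a single open reading frame terminated by a bGH polyadenylation signal. A leader peptide named HAsp in the construct name, which the software annotates as an IgH signal sequence fragment, directs the protein into the secretory pathway. The TNFSF13B segment sits between two retained restriction sites and is fused at its C terminus to the coiled-coil pentamerisation domain of rat cartilage oligomeric matrix protein, human placental alkaline phosphatase, an AviTag for enzymatic biotinylation, and a polyhistidine tag for purification (9xHis by name, annotated as 8xHis). Pentamerisation raises binding avidity, and alkaline phosphatase provides an enzymatic readout. This design suits the detection of weak extracellular receptor–ligand interactions, consistent with the associated cell-surface interactome screen.
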