Features (pLannotate 1.2.2; 24 found; start..end, strand, type, name):
    119..143     -  CDS            KanR (fragment): aminoglycoside phosphotransferase; aph(3')-Ia; confers resistance to kanamycin
    254..842     +  rep_origin     ori: high-copy-number ColE1/pMB1/pBR322/pUC origin of replication
   1067..1084    +  terminator     rrnB T2 terminator (fragment): transcription terminator T2 from the E. coli rrnB gene
   1109..1128    -  CDS            lacZα (fragment): LacZα fragment of β-galactosidase; lacZ fragment
   1584..1600    +  protein_bind   lac operator: The lac repressor binds to the lac operator to inhibit transcription in E. coli. This inhibition can be relieved by adding lactose or isopropyl-β-D-thiogalactopyranoside (IPTG). lac repressor encoded by lacI
   1843..2146    +  enhancer       CMV enhancer: human cytomegalovirus immediate early enhancer
   2147..2350    +  promoter       CMV promoter: human cytomegalovirus (CMV) immediate early promoter
   2486..2529    +  intron         CMV intron (fragment): modified intron A from human cytomegalovirus
   2581..2599    +  promoter       SP6 promoter: promoter for bacteriophage SP6 RNA polymerase
   2603..2640    +  CDS            IgH signal sequence (fragment): signal sequence from the mouse immunoglobulin heavy chain variable region
   2725..3402    +  CDS            TNFSF13B (fragment) (sequence partly withheld): TN13B_HUMAN - Also known as BAFF, BLYS, TALL1, TNFSF20, ZTNF4. Experimental evidence at protein level: Swiss-Prot protein existence level 1. [Isoform 3]: Acts as a transcription factor for its own parent gene, in association with NF-kappa-B p50 subunit, at least in autoimmune and proliferative B-cell diseases. The presence of Delta4BAFF is essential for soluble BAFF release by IFNG/IFN-gamma- stimulated monocytes and for B-cell survival. It can directly or indirectly regulate the differential expression of a large number of genes involved in the innate immune response and the regulation of apo
   3499..3678    +  CDS            Comp (fragment): COMP_RAT - Experimental evidence at protein level: Swiss-Prot protein existence level 1. May play a role in the structural integrity of cartilage via its interaction with other extracellular matrix proteins such as the collagens and fibronectin. Can mediate the interaction of chondrocytes with the cartilage extracellular matrix through interaction with cell surface integrin receptors. Could play a role in the pathogenesis of osteoarthritis. Potent suppressor of apoptosis in both primary chondrocytes and transformed cells. Suppresses apoptosis by blocking the activation of caspase-3 and by indu
   3666..5118    +  CDS            SEAP (fragment): secreted alkaline phosphatase from human placenta The natural enzyme has a C-terminal transmembrane sequence that is replaced by a GPI anchor.
   5143..5184    +  CDS            AviTag™ (fragment): peptide tag that allows for enzymatic biotinylation
   5188..5211    +  CDS            8xHis: 8xHis affinity tag
   5357..5468    +  polyA_signal   bGH poly(A) signal: bovine growth hormone polyadenylation signal
   5469..5577    +  rep_origin     f1 ori (fragment): f1 bacteriophage origin of replication; arrow indicates direction of (+) strand synthesis
   5591..5920    +  promoter       SV40 promoter: SV40 enhancer and early promoter
   5968..6015    +  promoter       EM7 promoter: synthetic bacterial promoter&nbsp
   6034..6633    +  CDS            PuroR (fragment): puromycin N-acetyltransferase; pac from Streptomyces; confers resistance to puromycin
   6643..6768    +  CDS            ble (fragment): BLE_KLEPN - Experimental evidence at protein level: Swiss-Prot protein existence level 1. Binding protein with a strong affinity to the bleomycin family of antibiotics. Binds to CL990; an antimitotic-antibiotic compound. From Klebsiella pneumoniae.
   6763..6884    +  polyA_signal   SV40 poly(A) signal: SV40 polyadenylation signal
   6937..7797    -  CDS            AmpR: β-lactamase; bla; confers resistance to ampicillin, carbenicillin, and related antibiotics
   7800..89      -  promoter       AmpR promoter (fragment) (across the origin): bla
>Addgene plasmid #157213 | pD649-HAsp-TNFSF13B-COMP5AP-AviTag-9xHis | addgene full sequence | sequence record 491727 | Addgene NGS Result
TTTCAATATTATTGAAGCATTTATCAGGGTTATTGTCTCATGAGCGGATACATATTTGAATGTATTTAGA
AAAATAAACAAATAGGGGTCAGTGTTACAACCAATTAACCAATTCTGAACATTATCGCGAGCCCATTTAT
ACCTGAATATGGCTCATAACACCCCTTGCTCATGACCAAAATCCCTTAACGTGAGTTACGCGCGCGTCGT
TCCACTGAGCGTCAGACCCCGTAGAAAAGATCAAAGGATCTTCTTGAGATCCTTTTTTTCTGCGCGTAAT
CTGCTGCTTGCAAACAAAAAAACCACCGCTACCAGCGGTGGTTTGTTTGCCGGATCAAGAGCTACCAACT
CTTTTTCCGAAGGTAACTGGCTTCAGCAGAGCGCAGATACCAAATACTGTTCTTCTAGTGTAGCCGTAGT
TAGCCCACCACTTCAAGAACTCTGTAGCACCGCCTACATACCTCGCTCTGCTAATCCTGTTACCAGTGGC
TGCTGCCAGTGGCGATAAGTCGTGTCTTACCGGGTTGGACTCAAGACGATAGTTACCGGATAAGGCGCAG
CGGTCGGGCTGAACGGGGGGTTCGTGCACACAGCCCAGCTTGGAGCGAACGACCTACACCGAACTGAGAT
ACCTACAGCGTGAGCTATGAGAAAGCGCCACGCTTCCCGAAGGGAGAAAGGCGGACAGGTATCCGGTAAG
CGGCAGGGTCGGAACAGGAGAGCGCACGAGGGAGCTTCCAGGGGGAAACGCCTGGTATCTTTATAGTCCT
GTCGGGTTTCGCCACCTCTGACTTGAGCGTCGATTTTTGTGATGCTCGTCAGGGGGGCGGAGCCTATGGA
AAAACGCCAGCAACGCGGCCTTTTTACGGTTCCTGGCCTTTTGCTGGCCTTTTGCTCACATGTTCTTTCC
TGCGTTATCCCCTGATTCTGTGGATAACCGTATTACCGCCTTTGAGTGAGCTGATACCGCTCGCCGCAGC
CGAACGACCGAGCGCAGCGAGTCAGTGAGCGAGGAAGCGGAAGGCGAGAGTAGGGAACTGCCAGGCATCA
AACTAAGCAGAAGGCCCCTGACGGATGGCCTTTTTGCGTTTCTACAAACTCTTTCTGTGTTGTAAAACGA
CGGCCAGTCTTAAGCTCGGGCCCCCTGGGCGGTTCTGATAACGAGTAATCGTTAATCCGCAAATAACGTA
AAAACCCGCTTCGGCGGGTTTTTTTATGGGGGGAGTTTAGGGAAAGAGCATTTGTCAGAATATTTAAGGG
CGCCTGTCACTTTGCTTGATATATGAGAATTATTTAACCTTATAAATGAGAAAAAAGCAACGCACTTTAA
ATAAGATACGTTGCTTTTTCGATTGATGAACACCTATAATTAAACTATTCATCTATTATTTATGATTTTT
TGTATATACAATATTTCTAGTTTGTTAAAGAGAATTAAGAAAATAAATCTCGAAAATAATAAAGGGAAAA
TCAGTTTTTGATATCAAAATTATACATGTCAACGATAATACAAAATATAATACAAACTATAAGATGTTAT
CAGTATTTATTATCATTTAGAATAAATTTTGTGTCGCCCTTAATTGTGAGCGGATAACAATTACGAGCTT
CATGCACAGTGGCGTTGACTCAATATTGGCCATTAGCCATATTATTCATTGGTTATATAGCATAAATCAA
TATTGGCTATTGGCCATTGCATACGTTGTATCTATATCATAATATGTACATTTATATTGGCTCATGTCCA
ATATGACCGCCATGTTGGCATTGATTATTGACTAGTTATTAATAGTAATCAATTACGGGGTCATTAGTTC
ATAGCCCATATATGGAGTTCCGCGTTACATAACTTACGGTAAATGGCCCGCCTGGCTGACCGCCCAACGA
CCCCCGCCCATTGACGTCAATAATGACGTATGTTCCCATAGTAACGCCAATAGGGACTTTCCATTGACGT
CAATGGGTGGAGTATTTACGGTAAACTGCCCACTTGGCAGTACATCAAGTGTATCATATGCCAAGTACGC
CCCCTATTGACGTCAATGACGGTAAATGGCCCGCCTGGCATTATGCCCAGTACATGACCTTATGGGACTT
TCCTACTTGGCAGTACATCTACGTATTAGTCATCGCTATTACCATGGTGATGCGGTTTTGGCAGTACATC
AATGGGCGTGGATAGCGGTTTGACTCACGGGGATTTCCAAGTCTCCACCCCATTGACGTCAATGGGAGTT
TGTTTTGGCACCAAAATCAACGGGACTTTCCAAAATGTCGTAACAACTCCGCCCCATTGACGCAAATGGG
CGGTAGGCGTGTACGGTGGGAGGTCTATATAAGCAGAGCTCGTTTAGTGAACCGTCAGATCGCCTGGAGA
CGCCATCCACGCTGTTTTGACCTCCATAGAAGACACCGGGACCGATCCAGCCTCCGCGGCCGGGAACGGT
GCATTGGAACGCGGATTCCCCGTGCCAAGAGTGACGTAAGTACCGCCTATAGAGTCTATAGGCCCACCCC
CTTGGCTTCGTTAGAACGCGGCTACAATTAATACATAACCTTATGTATCATACACATACGATTTAGGTGA
CACTATAGAATAACATCCACTTTGCCTTTCTCTCCACAGGTGTCCACTCCCAGGTCCAACTGCACCTCGG
TTCTATCGAAAACGCGCCTGCTAGCGCCACCATGAAGACCATCATTGCCCTGAGCTACATCTTCTGCCTG
GTGTTCGCTGCGGCCGCCCAAGTTGCTGCACTTCAAGGCGATCTGGCCTCTCTGAGAGCCGAACTGCAGG
GACACCATGCCGAAAAATTGCCTGCTGGCGCTGGCGCCCCTAAAGCTGGACTTGAAGAAGCCCCTGCCGT
TACAGCCGGCCTGAAGATTTTTGAACCTCCTGCTCCTGGCGAGGGCAACAGCAGCCAGAACAGCAGAAAC
AAGAGA
[456 nt withheld, positions 2947-3402]
GGCGCGCCGGAAGATCAAGTTGATCCAAGATTGATTGATGGCAAGGGCGGATCTCTGGAGGTGCTGTTCC
AGGGACCAGGCGGAAGCGGCAATCCCGGCGGCGATCTGGCCCCCCAGATGCTGCGCGAGCTGCAGGAGAC
CAATGCCGCCCTGCAGGACGTGCGCGAGCTGCTGCGCCACCGCGTGAAGGAGATCACCTTCCTGAAGAAC
ACCGTGATGGAGTGCGACGCCTGCGGTATGCAGCCCTCTAGAGGCTCCGGCTCCATCATCCCAGTTGAGG
AGGAGAACCCGGACTTCTGGAACCGCGAGGCAGCCGAGGCCCTGGGTGCCGCCAAGAAGCTGCAGCCTGC
ACAGACAGCCGCCAAGAACCTCATCATCTTCCTGGGCGATGGGATGGGGGTGTCTACGGTGACAGCTGCC
AGGATCCTAAAAGGGCAGAAGAAGGACAAACTGGGGCCTGAGATACCCCTGGCCATGGACCGCTTCCCAT
ATGTGGCTCTGTCCAAGACATACAATGTAGACAAACATGTGCCAGACAGTGGAGCCACAGCCACGGCCTA
CCTGTGCGGGGTCAAGGGCAACTTCCAGACCATTGGCTTGAGTGCAGCCGCCCGCTTTAACCAGTGCAAC
ACGACACGCGGCAACGAGGTCATCTCCGTGATGAATCGGGCCAAGAAAGCAGGGAAGTCAGTGGGAGTGG
TAACCACCACACGAGTGCAGCACGCCTCGCCAGCCGGCACCTACGCCCACACGGTGAACCGCAACTGGTA
CTCGGACGCCGACGTGCCTGCCTCGGCCCGCCAGGAGGGGTGCCAGGACATCGCTACGCAGCTCATCTCC
AACATGGACATTGACGTGATCCTAGGTGGAGGCCGAAAGTACATGTTTCGCATGGGAACCCCAGACCCTG
AGTACCCAGATGACTACAGCCAAGGTGGGACCAGGCTGGACGGGAAGAATCTGGTGCAGGAATGGCTGGC
GAAGCGCCAGGGTGCCCGGTATGTGTGGAACCGCACTGAGCTCATGCAGGCTTCCCTGGACCCGTCTGTG
ACCCATCTCATGGGTCTCTTTGAGCCTGGAGACATGAAATACGAGATCCACCGAGACTCCACACTGGACC
CCTCCCTGATGGAGATGACAGAGGCTGCCCTGCGCCTGCTGAGCAGGAACCCCCGCGGCTTCTTCCTCTT
CGTGGAGGGTGGTCGCATCGACCATGGTCATCATGAAAGCAGGGCTTACCGGGCACTGACTGAGACGATC
ATGTTCGACGACGCCATTGAGAGGGCGGGCCAGCTCACCAGCGAGGAGGACACGCTGAGCCTCGTCACTG
CCGACCACTCCCACGTCTTCTCCTTCGGAGGCTACCCCCTGCGAGGGAGCTCCATCTTCGGGCTGGCCCC
TGGCAAGGCCCGGGACAGGAAGGCCTACACGGTCCTCCTATACGGAAACGGTCCAGGCTATGTGCTCAAG
GACGGCGCCCGGCCGGATGTTACCGAGAGCGAGAGCGGGAGCCCCGAGTATCGGCAGCAGTCAGCAGTGC
CCCTGGACGAAGAGACCCACGCAGGCGAGGACGTGGCGGTGTTCGCGCGCGGCCCGCAGGCGCACCTGGT
TCACGGCGTGCAGGAGCAGACCTTCATAGCGCACGTCATGGCCTTCGCCGCCTGCCTGGAGCCCTACACC
GCCTGCGACCTGGCGCCCCCCGCCGGCACCACCGACGCCGCGCACCCGGGTGGCGGAGGACTGAACGACA
TCTTCGAGGCTCAGAAAATCGAATGGCACGAACATCACCATCACCATCACCATCACCATTAAGGCCGGCC
TGTAGTCACTGGCACAACGCGTTACCCGGTAAGCCAATCGGGTATACACGGTCGTCATACTGCAGACAGG
GTTCTTCTACTTTGCAAGATAGTCTTGAGTAGTAAAATAAATAGATAGAGAAAATCAGCCTCGACTGTGC
CTTCTAGTTGCCAGCCATCTGTTGTTTGCCCCTCCCCCGTGCCTTCCTTGACCCTGGAAGGTGCCACTCC
CACTGTCCTTTCCTAATAAAATGAGGAAATTGCATCACAACACTCAACCCTATCTCGGTCTATTCTTTTG
ATTTATAAGGGATTTTGCCGATTTCGGCCTATTGGTTAAAAAATGAGCTGATTTAACAAAAATTTAACGC
GAATTAATTCTGTGGAATGTGTGTCAGTTAGGGTGTGGAAAGTCCCCAGGCTCCCCAGCAGGCAGAAGTA
TGCAAAGCATGCATCTCAATTAGTCAGCAACCAGGTGTGGAAAGTCCCCAGGCTCCCCAGCAGGCAGAAG
TATGCAAAGCATGCATCTCAATTAGTCAGCAACCATAGTCCCGCCCCTAACTCCGCCCATCCCGCCCCTA
ACTCCGCCCAGTTCCGCCCATTCTCCGCCCCATGGCTGACTAATTTTTTTTATTTATGCAGAGGCCGAGG
CCGCCTCTGCCTCTGAGCTATTCCAGAAGTAGTGAGGAGGCTTTTTTGGAGGCCTAGGCTTTTGCAAAAA
GCTCCCGGGAGCTTGTATATCCATTTTCGGATCTGATCAGCACGTGTTGACAATTAATCATCGGCATAGT
ATATCGGCATAGTATAATACGACAAGGTGAGGAACTAAACCATGACCGAGTACAAGCCCACGGTGCGCCT
CGCCACCCGCGACGACGTCCCCAGGGCCGTACGCACCCTCGCCGCCGCGTTCGCCGACTACCCCGCCACG
CGCCACACCGTCGATCCGGACCGCCACATCGAGCGGGTCACCGAGCTGCAAGAACTCTTCCTCACGCGCG
TCGGGCTCGACATCGGCAAGGTGTGGGTCGCGGACGACGGCGCCGCGGTGGCGGTCTGGACCACGCCGGA
GAGCGTCGAAGCGGGGGCGGTGTTCGCCGAGATCGGCCCGCGCATGGCCGAGTTGAGCGGTTCCCGGCTG
GCCGCGCAGCAACAGATGGAAGGCCTCCTGGCGCCGCACCGGCCCAAGGAGCCCGCGTGGTTCCTGGCCA
CCGTCGGCGTCTCGCCCGACCACCAGGGCAAGGGTCTGGGCAGCGCCGTCGTGCTCCCCGGAGTGGAGGC
GGCCGAGCGCGCCGGGGTGCCCGCCTTCCTGGAGACATCCGCGCCCCGCAACCTCCCCTTCTACGAGCGG
CTCGGCTTCACCGTCACCGCCGACGTCGAGGTGCCCGAAGGACCGCGCACCTGGTGCATGACCCGCAAGC
CCGGTGCCTGACACGTGCTACGAGATTTCGATTCCACCGCCGCCTTCTATGAAAGGTTGGGCTTCGGAAT
CGTTTTCCGGGACGCCGGCTGGATGATCCTCCAGCGCGGGGATCTCATGCTGGAGTTCTTCGCCCACCCC
AACTTGTTTATTGCAGCTTATAATGGTTACAAATAAAGCAATAGCATCACAAATTTCACAAATAAAGCAT
TTTTTTCACTGCATTCTAGTTGTGGTTTGTCCAAACTCATCAATGTATCTTATCATGTCTGTATACCGTC
GACCTCTAGCTAGAGCTTGGCGTAATCATGGTCATTACCAATGCTTAATCAGTGAGGCACCTATCTCAGC
GATCTGTCTATTTCGTTCATCCATAGTTGCCTGACTCCCCGTCGTGTAGATAACTACGATACGGGAGGGC
TTACCATCTGGCCCCAGCGCTGCGATGATACCGCGAGAACCACGCTCACCGGCTCCGGATTTATCAGCAA
TAAACCAGCCAGCCGGAAGGGCCGAGCGCAGAAGTGGTCCTGCAACTTTATCCGCCTCCATCCAGTCTAT
TAATTGTTGCCGGGAAGCTAGAGTAAGTAGTTCGCCAGTTAATAGTTTGCGCAACGTTGTTGCCATCGCT
ACAGGCATCGTGGTGTCACGCTCGTCGTTTGGTATGGCTTCATTCAGCTCCGGTTCCCAACGATCAAGGC
GAGTTACATGATCCCCCATGTTGTGCAAAAAAGCGGTTAGCTCCTTCGGTCCTCCGATCGTTGTCAGAAG
TAAGTTGGCCGCAGTGTTATCACTCATGGTTATGGCAGCACTGCATAATTCTCTTACTGTCATGCCATCC
GTAAGATGCTTTTCTGTGACTGGTGAGTACTCAACCAAGTCATTCTGAGAATAGTGTATGCGGCGACCGA
GTTGCTCTTGCCCGGCGTCAATACGGGATAATACCGCGCCACATAGCAGAACTTTAAAAGTGCTCATCAT
TGGAAAACGTTCTTCGGGGCGAAAACTCTCAAGGATCTTACCGCTGTTGAGATCCAGTTCGATGTAACCC
ACTCGTGCACCCAACTGATCTTCAGCATCTTTTACTTTCACCAGCGTTTCTGGGTGAGCAAAAACAGGAA
GGCAAAATGCCGCAAAAAAGGGAATAAGGGCGACACGGAAATGTTGAATACTCATATTCTTCCTT
