>Addgene plasmid #157213 | pD649-HAsp-TNFSF13B-COMP5AP-AviTag-9xHis | depositor partial sequence | sequence record 303536 | insert (extracellular domain)
CAAGTTGCTGCACTTCAAGGCGATCTGGCCTCTCTGAGAGCCGAACTGCAGGGACACCATGCCGAAAAAT
TGCCTGCTGGCGCTGGCGCCCCTAAAGCTGGACTTGAAGAAGCCCCTGCCGTTACAGCCGGCCTGAAGAT
TTTTGAACCTCCTGCTCCTGGCGAGGGCAACAGCAGCCAGAACAGCAGAAACAAGAGA
[456 nt withheld, positions 199-654]
